Addgene plasmid #149307: pDONR223 SARS-CoV-2 NSP4_nostop
Purpose: Gateway-compatible Entry vector, with insert of NSP4 gene's CDS from SARS-CoV-2 isolate Wuhan-Hu-1. Does not contain stop codon.
Depositing lab: Fritz Roth. Depositing organization: Sinai Health System. Publication: A Comprehensive, Flexible Collection of SARS-CoV-2 Coding Regions. Kim DK, Knapp JJ, Kuang D, Chawla A, Cassonnet P, Lee H, Sheykhkarimli D, Samavarchi-Tehrani P, Abdouni H, Rayhan A, Li R, Pogoutse O, Coyaud E, van der Werf S, Demeret C, Gingras AC, Taipale M, Raught B, Jacob Y, Roth FP. G3 (Bethesda). 2020 Aug 6. pii: g3.120.401554. doi: 10.1534/g3.120.401554. PubMed 32763951.
Backbone
  Vector backbone: pDONR223
  Backbone manufacturer: Rual et al, Genome Res. 14:2128-2135, 2004.
  Backbone size w/o insert (bp): 5005
  Vector type: Gateway-compatible Entry vector
Growth in bacteria
  Bacterial resistance: Spectinomycin, 50 μg/mL
  Growth temperature: 37°C
  Growth strain: DH5alpha
  Copy number: Unknown
Gene/Insert
  Gene/Insert name: NSP4
  Species: SARS-CoV-2 isolate Wuhan-Hu-1
  Insert size (bp): 1503
  Mutation: Many synonymous changes due to codon optimization
  Entrez Gene: ORF1ab (a.k.a. GU280_gp01)
  Cloning method: Gateway Cloning
  Sequencing primers: 5′ M13F; 3′ M13R
Resource information
  A portion of this plasmid was derived from a plasmid made by: Synthesized from GenScript
Terms and licenses: Academic/Nonprofit Terms; Industry Terms
How to cite: pDONR223 SARS-CoV-2 NSP4_nostop was a gift from Fritz Roth (Addgene plasmid # 149307 ; http://n2t.net/addgene:149307 ; RRID:Addgene_149307)
