[The description below was written by a language model from this plasmid's Addgene catalogue record and pLannotate feature annotations shown in this document.]
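Description:
pDONR223 SARS-CoV-2 NSP4_nostop is a Gateway-compatible entry clone built on the pDONR223 backbone and carrying the coding sequence for non-structural protein 4 (NSP4) of SARS-CoV-2 isolate Wuhan-Hu-1. It is a bacterial propagation plasmid. The annotated sequence (about 4.3 kb) contains a high-copy ColE1/pUC-type origin of replication and an aadA (SmR) aminoglycoside adenylyltransferase gene conferring spectinomycin/streptomycin resistance. An upstream class 1 integron Pc promoter fragment and a short gentamicin acetyltransferase remnant lie just before this marker. rrnB T1 and T2 terminators sit upstream of the cloning region, where they help insulate the insert from read-through transcription. Small lacZα and lacI fragments are backbone remnants.

The insert of roughly 1.5 kb is flanked by two attL recombination sites, which the annotation software labels attL3 and attL2. These sites allow the ORF to be moved by LR Clonase reaction into any compatible Gateway destination vector. The automated annotation matches the insert to a fragment of the SARS-CoV-2 replicase polyprotein 1a. This agrees with NSP4 being a cleavage product of ORF1ab, although the functional text attached to that hit concerns nsp10 rather than NSP4. The sequence was synthesized and codon-optimized, so it differs from the viral genome by many synonymous changes. It lacks a stop codon, which lets it be fused in frame to C-terminal tags or reporter domains supplied by the destination vector. The entry clone has no promoter positioned to express the insert; a T7 promoter lies beyond the downstream attL site, pointing back toward the insert. The plasmid belongs to a collection of SARS-CoV-2 coding regions intended as a flexible source for generating expression constructs.
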