Features (pLannotate 1.2.2; 12 found; start..end, strand, type, name):
    135..162     -  terminator     rrnB T2 terminator: transcription terminator T2 from the E. coli rrnB gene
    294..337     +  terminator     rrnB T1 terminator: Escherichia coli rrnB; transcription terminator T1 from the E. coli rrnB gene
    384..420     -  CDS            lacZα (fragment): LacZα fragment of β-galactosidase; lacZ fragment
    437..532     +  protein_bind   attL3: mutant version of attL; recombination site for the Gateway® LR reaction LR Clonase™
    532..2037    +  CDS            R1A_SARS2 (fragment): Experimental evidence at protein level: Swiss-Prot protein existence level 1. [Non-structural protein 10]: Plays a pivotal role in viral transcription by stimulating both nsp14 3'-5' exoribonuclease and nsp16 2'-O-methyltransferase activities. Therefore plays an essential role in viral mRNAs cap methylation. From Severe acute respiratory syndrome coronavirus 2 (2019-nCoV) (SARS-CoV-2).
   2039..2138    -  protein_bind   attL2: mutant version of attL; recombination site for the Gateway® LR reaction LR Clonase™
   2156..2174    -  promoter       T7 promoter: promoter for bacteriophage T7 RNA polymerase
   2364..2387    +  promoter       Pc promoter (fragment): intI1 (promoter lies within the coding sequence); class 1 integron promoter
   2563..2619    +  CDS            GmR (fragment): gentamycin acetyltransferase; aacC1; confers resistance to gentamycin
   2626..3417    +  CDS            SmR: aminoglycoside adenylyltransferase (Murphy, 1985); aadA; confers resistance to spectinomycin and streptomycin
   3510..4098    +  rep_origin     ori: high-copy-number ColE1/pMB1/pBR322/pUC origin of replication
   4281..80      +  CDS            lacI (fragment) (across the origin): lac repressor; lacI; The lac repressor binds to the lac operator to inhibit transcription in E. coli. This inhibition can be relieved by adding lactose or isopropyl-β-D-thiogalactopyranoside (IPTG).
>Addgene plasmid #149307 | pDONR223 SARS-CoV-2 NSP4_nostop | addgene full sequence | sequence record 296435 | Addgene NGS Result
AAACCGCCTCTCCCCGCGCGTTGGCCGATTCATTAATGCAGCTGGCACGACAGGTTTCCCGACTGGAAAG
CGGGCAGTGAGCGCAACGCAATTAATACGCGTACCGCTAGCCAGGAAGAGTTTGTAGAAACGCAAAAAGG
CCATCCGTCAGGATGGCCTTCTGCTTAGTTTGATGCCTGGCAGTTTATGGCGGGCGTCCTGCCCGCCACC
CTCCGGGCCGTTGCTTCACAACGTTCAAATCCGCTCCCGGCGGATTTGTCCTACTCAGGAGAGCGTTCAC
CGACAAACAACAGATAAAACGAAAGGCCCAGTCTTCCGACTGAGCCTTTCGTTTTATTTGATGCCTGGCA
GTTCCCTACTCTCGCGTTAACGCTAGCATGGATGTTTTCCCAGTCACGACGTTGTAAAACGACGGCCAGT
CTTAAGCTCGGGCCCCAAATAATGATTTTATTTTGACTGATAGTGACCTGTTCGTTGCAACAAATTGATG
AGCAATGCTTTTTTATAATGCCAACTTTGTACAAAAAAGTTGGCATGAAGATCGTGAACAACTGGCTGAA
GCAGCTGATCAAGGTGACCCTGGTGTTCCTGTTCGTGGCCGCTATCTTCTACCTGATCACCCCTGTGCAC
GTGATGAGCAAGCACACCGACTTCAGCTCCGAGATCATCGGCTACAAGGCCATCGACGGCGGAGTGACCA
GAGACATCGCTTCCACCGACACCTGCTTCGCCAACAAGCACGCTGACTTCGACACCTGGTTCTCCCAGAG
AGGTGGCTCTTACACCAACGACAAGGCCTGCCCACTGATCGCCGCTGTGATCACCCGTGAAGTGGGATTC
GTGGTGCCTGGCCTGCCAGGAACCATCCTGAGAACCACCAACGGTGACTTCCTGCACTTCCTGCCACGCG
TGTTCAGCGCCGTGGGCAACATCTGCTACACCCCTTCTAAGCTGATCGAGTACACCGACTTCGCCACCTC
TGCTTGCGTGCTGGCCGCTGAATGCACCATCTTCAAGGACGCCAGCGGAAAGCCAGTGCCCTACTGCTAC
GACACCAACGTGCTGGAGGGTAGCGTGGCTTACGAATCCCTGCGCCCAGACACCAGATACGTGCTGATGG
ACGGCTCCATCATCCAGTTCCCCAACACCTACCTGGAGGGAAGCGTGCGCGTGGTGACCACCTTCGACTC
CGAATACTGCAGACACGGAACCTGCGAGCGTTCCGAAGCCGGAGTGTGCGTGTCTACCAGCGGTCGCTGG
GTGCTGAACAACGACTACTACAGGTCTCTGCCTGGCGTGTTCTGCGGAGTGGATGCTGTGAACCTGCTGA
CCAACATGTTCACCCCACTGATCCAGCCCATCGGTGCTCTGGACATCTCCGCCTCTATCGTGGCTGGAGG
TATCGTGGCCATCGTGGTGACCTGCCTGGCTTACTACTTCATGAGGTTCCGCAGGGCCTTCGGTGAATAC
AGCCACGTGGTGGCTTTCAACACCCTGCTGTTCCTGATGTCCTTCACCGTGCTGTGCCTGACCCCCGTGT
ACTCTTTCCTGCCAGGCGTGTACAGCGTGATCTACCTGTACCTGACCTTCTACCTGACCAACGACGTGTC
TTTCCTGGCCCACATCCAGTGGATGGTCATGTTCACCCCTCTGGTGCCTTTCTGGATCACCATCGCTTAC
ATCATCTGCATCTCTACCAAGCACTTCTACTGGTTCTTCAGCAACTACCTGAAGAGACGTGTGGTGTTCA
ACGGCGTGAGCTTCTCCACCTTCGAGGAAGCCGCTCTGTGCACCTTCCTGCTGAACAAGGAGATGTACCT
GAAGCTGCGCAGCGACGTGCTGCTGCCTCTGACCCAGTACAACAGGTACCTGGCCCTGTACAACAAGTAC
AAGTACTTCTCCGGCGCTATGGACACCACCTCTTACCGTGAAGCCGCTTGCTGCCACCTGGCCAAGGCTC
TGAACGACTTCTCTAACAGCGGATCCGACGTGCTGTACCAGCCCCCTCAGACCTCTATCACCAGCGCCGT
GCTGCAGTACCCAACTTTCTTGTACAAAGTTGGCATTATAAGAAAGCATTGCTTATCAATTTGTTGCAAC
GAACAGGTCACTATCAGTCAAAATAAAATCATTATTTGCCATCCAGCTGATATCCCCTATAGTGAGTCGT
ATTACATGGTCATAGCTGTTTCCTGGCAGCTCTGGCCCGTGTCTCAAAATCTCTGATGTTACATTGCACA
AGATAAAAATATATCATCATGCCTCCTCTAGACCAGCCAGGACAGAAATGCCTCGACTTCGCTGCTACCC
AAGGTTGCCGGGTGACGCACACCGTGGAAACGGATGAAGGCACGAACCCAGTGGACATAAGCCTGTTCGG
TTCGTAAGCTGTAATGCAAGTAGCGTATGCGCTCACGCAACTGGTCCAGAACCTTGACCGAACGCAGCGG
TGGTAACGGCGCAGTGGCGGTTTTCATGGCTTGTTATGACTGTTTTTTTGGGGTACAGTCTATGCCTCGG
GCATCCAAGCAGCAAGCGCGTTACGCCGTGGGTCGATGTTTGATGTTATGGAGCAGCAACGATGTTACGC
AGCAGGGCAGTCGCCCTAAAACAAAGTTAAACATTATGAGGGAAGCGGTGATCGCCGAAGTATCGACTCA
ACTATCAGAGGTAGTTGGCGTCATCGAGCGCCATCTCGAACCGACGTTGCTGGCCGTACATTTGTACGGC
TCCGCAGTGGATGGCGGCCTGAAGCCACACAGTGATATTGATTTGCTGGTTACGGTGACCGTAAGGCTTG
ATGAAACAACGCGGCGAGCTTTGATCAACGACCTTTTGGAAACTTCGGCTTCCCCTGGAGAGAGCGAGAT
TCTCCGCGCTGTAGAAGTCACCATTGTTGTGCACGACGACATCATTCCGTGGCGTTATCCAGCTAAGCGC
GAACTGCAATTTGGAGAATGGCAGCGCAATGACATTCTTGCAGGTATCTTCGAGCCAGCCACGATCGACA
TTGATCTGGCTATCTTGCTGACAAAAGCAAGAGAACATAGCGTTGCCTTGGTAGGTCCAGCGGCGGAGGA
ACTCTTTGATCCGGTTCCTGAACAGGATCTATTTGAGGCGCTAAATGAAACCTTAACGCTATGGAACTCG
CCGCCCGACTGGGCTGGCGATGAGCGAAATGTAGTGCTTACGTTGTCCCGCATTTGGTACAGCGCAGTAA
CCGGCAAAATCGCGCCGAAGGATGTCGCTGCCGACTGGGCAATGGAGCGCCTGCCGGCCCAGTATCAGCC
CGTCATACTTGAAGCTAGACAGGCTTATCTTGGACAAGAAGAAGATCGCTTGGCCTCGCGCGCAGATCAG
TTGGAAGAATTTGTCCACTACGTGAAAGGCGAGATCACCAAGGTAGTCGGCAAATAACCCTCGAGCCACC
CATGACCAAAATCCCTTAACGTGAGTTACGCGTCGTTCCACTGAGCGTCAGACCCCGTAGAAAAGATCAA
AGGATCTTCTTGAGATCCTTTTTTTCTGCGCGTAATCTGCTGCTTGCAAACAAAAAAACCACCGCTACCA
GCGGTGGTTTGTTTGCCGGATCAAGAGCTACCAACTCTTTTTCCGAAGGTAACTGGCTTCAGCAGAGCGC
AGATACCAAATACTGTTCTTCTAGTGTAGCCGTAGTTAGGCCACCACTTCAAGAACTCTGTAGCACCGCC
TACATACCTCGCTCTGCTAATCCTGTTACCAGTGGCTGCTGCCAGTGGCGATAAGTCGTGTCTTACCGGG
TTGGACTCAAGACGATAGTTACCGGATAAGGCGCAGCGGTCGGGCTGAACGGGGGGTTCGTGCACACAGC
CCAGCTTGGAGCGAACGACCTACACCGAACTGAGATACCTACAGCGTGAGCTATGAGAAAGCGCCACGCT
TCCCGAAGGGAGAAAGGCGGACAGGTATCCGGTAAGCGGCAGGGTCGGAACAGGAGAGCGCACGAGGGAG
CTTCCAGGGGGAAACGCCTGGTATCTTTATAGTCCTGTCGGGTTTCGCCACCTCTGACTTGAGCGTCGAT
TTTTGTGATGCTCGTCAGGGGGGCGGAGCCTATGGAAAAACGCCAGCAACGCGGCCTTTTTACGGTTCCT
GGCCTTTTGCTGGCCTTTTGCTCACATGTTCTTTCCTGCGTTATCCCCTGATTCTGTGGATAACCGTATT
ACCGCCTTTGAGTGAGCTGATACCGCTCGCCGCAGCCGAACGACCGAGCGCAGCGAGTCAGTGAGCGAGG
AAGCGGAAGAGCGCCCAATACGC
