>Addgene plasmid #149307 | pDONR223 SARS-CoV-2 NSP4_nostop | depositor partial sequence | sequence record 291914 | Inserted CDS without stop codon
ATGAAGATCGTGAACAACTGGCTGAAGCAGCTGATCAAGGTGACCCTGGTGTTCCTGTTCGTGGCCGCTA
TCTTCTACCTGATCACCCCTGTGCACGTGATGAGCAAGCACACCGACTTCAGCTCCGAGATCATCGGCTA
CAAGGCCATCGACGGCGGAGTGACCAGAGACATCGCTTCCACCGACACCTGCTTCGCCAACAAGCACGCT
GACTTCGACACCTGGTTCTCCCAGAGAGGTGGCTCTTACACCAACGACAAGGCCTGCCCACTGATCGCCG
CTGTGATCACCCGTGAAGTGGGATTCGTGGTGCCTGGCCTGCCAGGAACCATCCTGAGAACCACCAACGG
TGACTTCCTGCACTTCCTGCCACGCGTGTTCAGCGCCGTGGGCAACATCTGCTACACCCCTTCTAAGCTG
ATCGAGTACACCGACTTCGCCACCTCTGCTTGCGTGCTGGCCGCTGAATGCACCATCTTCAAGGACGCCA
GCGGAAAGCCAGTGCCCTACTGCTACGACACCAACGTGCTGGAGGGTAGCGTGGCTTACGAATCCCTGCG
CCCAGACACCAGATACGTGCTGATGGACGGCTCCATCATCCAGTTCCCCAACACCTACCTGGAGGGAAGC
GTGCGCGTGGTGACCACCTTCGACTCCGAATACTGCAGACACGGAACCTGCGAGCGTTCCGAAGCCGGAG
TGTGCGTGTCTACCAGCGGTCGCTGGGTGCTGAACAACGACTACTACAGGTCTCTGCCTGGCGTGTTCTG
CGGAGTGGATGCTGTGAACCTGCTGACCAACATGTTCACCCCACTGATCCAGCCCATCGGTGCTCTGGAC
ATCTCCGCCTCTATCGTGGCTGGAGGTATCGTGGCCATCGTGGTGACCTGCCTGGCTTACTACTTCATGA
GGTTCCGCAGGGCCTTCGGTGAATACAGCCACGTGGTGGCTTTCAACACCCTGCTGTTCCTGATGTCCTT
CACCGTGCTGTGCCTGACCCCCGTGTACTCTTTCCTGCCAGGCGTGTACAGCGTGATCTACCTGTACCTG
ACCTTCTACCTGACCAACGACGTGTCTTTCCTGGCCCACATCCAGTGGATGGTCATGTTCACCCCTCTGG
TGCCTTTCTGGATCACCATCGCTTACATCATCTGCATCTCTACCAAGCACTTCTACTGGTTCTTCAGCAA
CTACCTGAAGAGACGTGTGGTGTTCAACGGCGTGAGCTTCTCCACCTTCGAGGAAGCCGCTCTGTGCACC
TTCCTGCTGAACAAGGAGATGTACCTGAAGCTGCGCAGCGACGTGCTGCTGCCTCTGACCCAGTACAACA
GGTACCTGGCCCTGTACAACAAGTACAAGTACTTCTCCGGCGCTATGGACACCACCTCTTACCGTGAAGC
CGCTTGCTGCCACCTGGCCAAGGCTCTGAACGACTTCTCTAACAGCGGATCCGACGTGCTGTACCAGCCC
CCTCAGACCTCTATCACCAGCGCCGTGCTGCAG
